Addgene plasmid #19273: pCMV WS Full Myc (Wrn cDNA)
Depositing lab: Philip Leder. Depositing organization: Harvard Medical School.
Backbone
  Vector backbone: pCDNA3.1
  Backbone size w/o insert (bp): 5500
  Vector type: Mammalian Expression
Growth in bacteria
  Bacterial resistance: Ampicillin, 100 μg/mL
  Growth temperature: 37°C
  Growth strain: DH5alpha
  Copy number: Unknown
Gene/Insert
  Gene/Insert name: mouse Wrn cDNA
  Species: M. musculus (mouse)
  Insert size (bp): 4400
  GenBank ID: AF241636
  Entrez Gene: Wrn (a.k.a. AI846146)
  Cloning method: Restriction Enzyme; 5′ cloning site NotI (unknown if destroyed); 3′ cloning site HindIII (unknown if destroyed)
  Sequencing primers: 5′ n/a
Terms and licenses: Academic/Nonprofit Terms; Industry Terms: Not Available to Industry
Depositor comments: Please note: Plasmid contains a F1400L mutation compared to the NCBI reference sequence AAF64490.1. This mutation is not known to affect plasmid function.
How to cite: pCMV WS Full Myc (Wrn cDNA) was a gift from Philip Leder (Addgene plasmid # 19273 ; http://n2t.net/addgene:19273 ; RRID:Addgene_19273)
