[The description below was written by a language model from this plasmid's Addgene catalogue record and pLannotate feature annotations shown in this document.]
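Description:
pCMV WS Full Myc (Wrn cDNA) is a mammalian expression plasmid built on the pcDNA3.1 backbone that carries the full-length mouse Wrn cDNA, about 4.4 kb, cloned between NotI and HindIII sites. The sequenced construct is roughly 9.8 kb. It is propagated in E. coli through a high-copy ColE1/pUC-type origin and selected with ampicillin via the β-lactamase gene. An f1 origin is also present, which can support single-stranded DNA production.

Wrn encodes the mouse homologue of the Werner syndrome protein, a multifunctional enzyme with ATP-dependent DNA helicase and 3'→5' exonuclease activities that acts on structures such as replication forks and Holliday junctions. Its open reading frame lies downstream of the human cytomegalovirus immediate early enhancer and promoter, which drive strong constitutive transcription in mammalian cells, and is followed by the bovine growth hormone polyadenylation signal. A T7 promoter upstream of the insert allows in vitro transcription. The name indicates a Myc epitope tag, but the feature table does not annotate one. It shows only a short tag-like fragment just after the coding sequence, consistent with a His-type segment, so the exact C-terminal tag arrangement is not confirmed by the record. A separate SV40 early promoter–neo–SV40 poly(A) cassette should allow G418 selection of stably transfected cells. A few small annotated fragments, such as an HIV-1 LTR piece and a ble fragment, are probably incidental matches from automated annotation.

The depositor notes an F1400L substitution relative to the reference protein, which is not known to affect function. The construct is suited to expressing mouse WRN in cultured mammalian cells, although the record does not state a specific application.
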