Features (pLannotate 1.2.2; 22 found; start..end, strand, type, name):
     28..80      -  misc_feature   bom (fragment): basis of mobility region from pBR322
    235..614     +  enhancer       CMV enhancer: human cytomegalovirus immediate early enhancer
    615..818     +  promoter       CMV promoter: human cytomegalovirus (CMV) immediate early promoter
    814..847     +  LTR            5' LTR (truncated) (fragment): truncated 5' long terminal repeat (LTR) from HIV-1
    863..881     +  promoter       T7 promoter: promoter for bacteriophage T7 RNA polymerase
    926..970     +  misc_feature   MCS (fragment): pBluescript multiple cloning site
   1118..5320    +  CDS            Wrn: WRN_MOUSE - Experimental evidence at protein level: Swiss-Prot protein existence level 1. Multifunctional enzyme that has both magnesium and ATP- dependent DNA-helicase activity and 3'->5' exonuclease activity towards double-stranded DNA with a 5'-overhang. Has no nuclease activity towards single-stranded DNA or blunt-ended double-stranded DNA. Binds preferentially to DNA substrates containing alternate secondary structures, such as replication forks and Holliday junctions. May play an important role in the dissociation of joint DNA molecules that can arise as products of homologous recombinat
   5374..5391    +  CDS            capTEV™ (fragment): composite tag for in vivo biotinylation, TEV protease cleavage, and 6xHis tagging
   5441..5665    +  polyA_signal   bGH poly(A) signal: bovine growth hormone polyadenylation signal
   5669..5690    +  promoter       SV40 promoter (fragment): SV40 enhancer and early promoter
   5711..6139    +  rep_origin     f1 ori (sequence partly withheld): f1 bacteriophage origin of replication; arrow indicates direction of (+) strand synthesis
   6153..6482    +  promoter       SV40 promoter: SV40 enhancer and early promoter
   6549..7340    +  CDS            neo: KKA2_KLEPN - Also known as kan, nptII. Experimental evidence at protein level: Swiss-Prot protein existence level 1. Resistance to kanamycin, neomycin, paromomycin, ribostamycin, butirosin and gentamicin B. From Klebsiella pneumoniae.
   7364..7522    +  CDS            ble (fragment): BLE_KLEPN - Experimental evidence at protein level: Swiss-Prot protein existence level 1. Binding protein with a strong affinity to the bleomycin family of antibiotics. Binds to CL990; an antimitotic-antibiotic compound. From Klebsiella pneumoniae.
   7517..7638    +  polyA_signal   SV40 poly(A) signal: SV40 polyadenylation signal
   7711..7727    -  protein_bind   lac operator: The lac repressor binds to the lac operator to inhibit transcription in E. coli. This inhibition can be relieved by adding lactose or isopropyl-β-D-thiogalactopyranoside (IPTG). lac repressor encoded by lacI
   7735..7765    -  promoter       lac promoter: promoter for the E. coli lac operon
   7780..7801    -  protein_bind   CAP binding site: CAP binding activates transcription in the presence of cAMP. E. coli catabolite activator protein
   7814..7906    -  CDS            lacI (fragment): lac repressor; lacI; The lac repressor binds to the lac operator to inhibit transcription in E. coli. This inhibition can be relieved by adding lactose or isopropyl-β-D-thiogalactopyranoside (IPTG).
   8089..8677    -  rep_origin     ori: high-copy-number ColE1/pMB1/pBR322/pUC origin of replication
   8848..9708    -  CDS            AmpR: β-lactamase; bla; confers resistance to ampicillin, carbenicillin, and related antibiotics
   9709..9813    -  promoter       AmpR promoter: bla
>Addgene plasmid #19273 | pCMV WS Full Myc (Wrn cDNA) | addgene full sequence | sequence record 257541 | Addgene NGS Result
GACGGATCGGGAGATCTCCCGATCCCCTATGGTGCACTCTCAGTACAATCTGCTCTGATGCCGCATAGTT
AAGCCAGTATCTGCTCCCTGCTTGTGTGTTGGAGGTCGCTGAGTAGTGCGCGAGCAAAATTTAAGCTACA
ACAAGGCAAGGCTTGACCGACAATTGCATGAAGAATCTGCTTAGGGTTAGGCGTTTTGCGCTGCTTCGCG
ATGTACGGGCCAGATATACGCGTTGACATTGATTATTGACTAGTTATTAATAGTAATCAATTACGGGGTC
ATTAGTTCATAGCCCATATATGGAGTTCCGCGTTACATAACTTACGGTAAATGGCCCGCCTGGCTGACCG
CCCAACGACCCCCGCCCATTGACGTCAATAATGACGTATGTTCCCATAGTAACGCCAATAGGGACTTTCC
ATTGACGTCAATGGGTGGAGTATTTACGGTAAACTGCCCACTTGGCAGTACATCAAGTGTATCATATGCC
AAGTACGCCCCCTATTGACGTCAATGACGGTAAATGGCCCGCCTGGCATTATGCCCAGTACATGACCTTA
TGGGACTTTCCTACTTGGCAGTACATCTACGTATTAGTCATCGCTATTACCATGGTGATGCGGTTTTGGC
AGTACATCAATGGGCGTGGATAGCGGTTTGACTCACGGGGATTTCCAAGTCTCCACCCCATTGACGTCAA
TGGGAGTTTGTTTTGGCACCAAAATCAACGGGACTTTCCAAAATGTCGTAACAACTCCGCCCCATTGACG
CAAATGGGCGGTAGGCGTGTACGGTGGGAGGTCTATATAAGCAGAGCTCTCTGGCTAACTAGAGAACCCA
CTGCTTACTGGCTTATCGAAATTAATACGACTCACTATAGGGAGACCCAAGCTGGCTAGCGTTTAAACGG
GCCCTCTAGACTTGAGCGGCCGCTCTAGAACTAGTGGATCCCCCGGGCTGCAGGAATTCGGCACGAGAAA
GTTAGTAAATGTGAGGCCTGTCTCGATGCCTGGGTCCTGGGCTTTGGTTCTCAGTCCTCCATAAATCATC
CTGCTGGAGGAGAAGACCCTTAGATCTGGCTCTTCTCAGGGGCATTTTAAAGACAAATGAAAATAAAATG
GAAACCACTTCACTACAGCGGAAATTTCCAGAATGGATGTCTATGCAGAGTCAAAGATGTGCTACAGAAG
AAAAGGCCTGCGTTCAGAAGAGTGTTCTTGAAGATAATCTCCCATTCTTAGAATTCCCTGGATCCATTGT
TTACAGTTATGAAGCTAGTGATTGCTCCTTCCTGTCTGAAGACATTAGCATGCGTCTGTCTGATGGCGAT
GTGGTGGGATTTGACATGGAATGGCCGCCCATATACAAGCCAGGGAAACGAAGCAGAGTCGCAGTGATCC
AGTTGTGTGTGTCTGAGAACAAATGTTACTTGTTTCACATTTCTTCCATGTCAGTTTTCCCCCAGGGATT
AAAAATGTTACTAGAAAACAAATCAATTAAGAAGGCAGGGGTTGGGATTGAAGGGGACCAGTGGAAACTT
CTGCGTGATTTTGACGTCAAGTTGGAGAGTTTTGTGGAGCTGACGGATGTTGCCAATGAAAAGTTGAAGT
GCGCAGAGACCTGGAGCCTCAATGGTCTGGTTAAACACGTCTTAGGGAAACAACTTTTGAAAGACAAGTC
CATCCGCTGCAGCAATTGGAGTAATTTCCCCCTCACTGAGGACCAGAAACTGTATGCAGCCACTGATGCT
TATGCTGGTCTTATCATCTATCAAAAATTAGGAAATTTGGGTGATACTGTGCAAGTGTTTGCTCTAAATA
AAGCAGAGGAAAACCTACCTCTGGAGATGAAGAAACAGTTGAATTTAATCTCCGAAGAAATGAGGGATCT
AGCCAATCGTTTTCCTGTCACTTGCAGAAATTTGGAAACTCTCCAGAGGGTTCCTGTAATATTGAAGAGT
ATTTCAGAAAATCTCTGTTCATTGAGAAAAGTGATCTGTGGTCCTACAAACACTGAGACTAGACTGAAGC
CGGGCAGTAGTTTTAATTTACTGTCATCAGAGGATTCAGCTGCTGCTGGAGAAAAAGAGAAACAGATTGG
AAAACATAGTACTTTTGCTAAAATTAAAGAAGAACCATGGGACCCAGAACTTGACAGTTTAGTGAAGCAA
GAGGAGGTTGATGTATTTAGAAATCAAGTGAAGCAAGAAAAAGGTGAATCTGAAAATGAAATAGAAGATA
ATCTGTTGAGAGAAGATATGGAAAGAACTTGTGTGATTCCTAGTATTTCAGAAAATGAACTCCAAGATTT
GGAACAGCAAGCTAAAGAAGAAAAATATAATGATGTTTCTCACCAACTTTCTGAGTATTTATCTCCCAAT
GATGATGAGAATGACTCCTCCTATATAATTGAAAGTGATGAAGATTTGGAAATGGAGATGCTGAAGTCTT
TAGAAAACCTAAATAGTGACATGGTGGAACCCACTCACTCTAAATGGTTGGAAATGGGAACCAATGGGTG
TCTTCCTCCTGAGGAGGAAGATGGACACGGAAATGAAGCCATCAAAGAGGAGCAGGAAGAAGAGGACCAT
TTATTGCCGGAACCCAACGCAAAGCAAATTAATTGCCTCAAGACCTATTTCGGACACAGCAGTTTTAAAC
CGGTTCAGTGGAAAGTCATCCATTCTGTATTAGAAGAGAGAAGAGATAATGTTGTTGTCATGGCAACTGG
ATATGGGAAGAGTCTGTGCTTCCAGTATCCGCCTGTTTATACAGGCAAGATTGGCATTGTCATTTCACCT
CTCATTTCCTTAATGGAAGACCAAGTCCTCCAGCTTGAGCTATCCAATGTTCCAGCCTGTTTACTTGGAT
CTGCACAATCAAAAAATATTCTAGGAGATGTTAAATTAGGCAAATATAGGGTCATCTACATAACTCCAGA
GTTCTGTTCTGGTAACTTGGATCTACTCCAGAAACTTGACTCTAGTATTGGCATCACTCTCATTGCTGTG
GATGAGGCTCACTGCATTTCAGAGTGGGGCCATGATTTCAGAAGTTCATTCAGGATGCTGGGCTCTCTTA
AAACAGCGCTCCCATTGGTTCCAGTCATTGCACTCTCCGCTACTGCAAGCTCTTCCATCCGGGAAGACAT
TATAAGCTGCTTAAACCTGAAAGACCCTCAGATCACCTGCACTGGATTTGATCGGCCAAATCTGTACTTA
GAAGTTGGACGGAAAACAGGGAACATCCTTCAGGATCTAAAGCCGTTTCTCGTCCGAAAGGCAAGTTCTG
CCTGGGAATTTGAAGGTCCAACCATCATCTATTGTCCTTCGAGAAAAATGACAGAACAAGTTACTGCTGA
ACTTGGGAAACTGAACTTAGCCTGCAGAACATACCACGCTGGCATGAAAATTAGCGAAAGGAAGGACGTT
CATCATAGGTTCCTGAGAGATGAAATTCAGTGTGTTGTAGCTACTGTAGCTTTTGGAATGGGCATTAATA
AAGCTGACATTCGCAAAGTTATTCATTATGGTGCGCCTAAGGAAATGGAATCCTATTACCAGGAAATTGG
TAGAGCTGGCCGGGATGGACTTCAGAGTTCCTGTCACTTGCTCTGGGCTCCAGCAGACTTTAACACATCC
AGGAATCTCCTTATTGAGATTCACGATGAAAAGTTCCGGTTATATAAATTAAAGATGATGGTAAAGATGG
AAAAATACCTTCACTCCAGTCAGTGTAGGCGACGAATCATCTTGTCCCATTTTGAGGACAAATGTCTGCA
GAAGGCCTCCTTGGACATTATGGGAACTGAAAAATGCTGTGATAATTGCAGGCCCAGGCTGAATCATTGC
CTTACTGCTAACAACTCAGAGGACGCATCCCAAGACTTTGGGCCACAAGCATTCCAGCTACTGTCTGCTG
TGGACATCCTGCAGGAGAAATTTGGAATTGGGATTCCGATCTTATTTCTCCGAGGATCTAATTCTCAGCG
TCTTCCTGATAAATATCGGGGTCACAGGCTCTTTGGTGCTGGAAAGGAGCAAGCAGAAAGTTGGTGGAAG
ACTCTTTCTCACCATCTCATAGCTGAAGGATTCTTGGTAGAGGTTCCCAAGGAAAACAAATATATAAAGA
CATGTTCCCTCACAAAAAAGGGTAGAAAGTGGCTTGGAGAAGCCAGTTTGCAGTCTCCTCCGAGCCTTCT
CCTTCAAGCTAATGAAGAGATGTTTCCAAGGAAAGTTCTGCTACCAAGTTCTAATCCTGTATCTCCAGAA
ACGACGCAACATTCCTCTAATCAAAACCCAGCTGGATTAACTACCAAGCAGTCTAATTTGGAGAGAACGC
ATTCTTACAAAGTGCCTGAGAAAGTTTCTTCTGGGACTAACATTCCTAAAAAAAGTGCCGTGATGCCGTC
ACCAGGAACATCTTCCAGCCCCTTAGAACCTGCCATCTCAGCCCAAGAGCTGGACGCTCGGACTGGGCTA
TATGCCAGGTTGGTGGAAGCAAGGCAGAAACACGCTAATAAGATGGATGTACCTCCAGCTATTTTAGCAA
CAAACAAGGTTCTGCTGGACATGGCTAAAATGAGACCGACTACTGTTGAAAACATGAAACAGATCGACGG
TGTCTCTGAAGGCAAAGCTGCTCTGTTGGCCCCTCTGTTGGGAGTCATCAAACATTTCTGTCAAGTAACT
AGTGTTCAGACAGACCTCCTTTCCAGTGCCAAACCTCACAAGGAACAGGAGAAAAGTCAGGAGATGGAAA
AGAAAGACTGCTCACTCCCCCAGTCTGTGGCCGTCACATACACTCTATTCCAGGAAAAGAAAATGCCCTT
ACACAGCATAGCTGAGAACAGGCTCCTGCCTCTCACAGCAGTCGGCATGCACTTAGCCCAGGCGGTGAAA
GCCGGCTACCCCCTGGATATGGAGCGAGCTGGCCTGACCCCAGAGACTTGGAAGATTATTATGGATGTCA
TCCGAAACCCTCCCATCAACTCAGATATGTATAAAGTTAAACTCATCAGAATGTTAGTTCCTGAAAACAT
CGACACGTACCTCATCCACATGGCGATTGAGATTCTTCAGAGTGGTTCCGACAGCAGAACCCAGCCTCCT
TGTGATTCCAGCAGGAAGAGGCGTTTCCCCAGCTCTGCAGAGAGTTGTGAGAGCTGTAAGGAGAGCAAAG
AGGTGGTCACCGAGACCAAGGCATCATCTTCAGAGTCAAAGAGAAAATTACCTGAGTGGTTTGCCAAAGG
AAATGTGCCCTCAGCTGATACCGGCAGCTCATCATCAATGGCCAAGACCAAAAAGAAAGGTCTCTTAAGC
TTGGGCCCGAACAAAAACTCATCTCAGAAGAGGATCTGAATAGCGCCGTCGACCATCATCATCATCATCA
TTGAGTTTAAACGGTCTCCAGCTTAAGTTTAAACCGCTGATCAGCCTCGACTGTGCCTTCTAGTTGCCAG
CCATCTGTTGTTTGCCCCTCCCCCGTGCCTTCCTTGACCCTGGAAGGTGCCACTCCCACTGTCCTTTCCT
AATAAAATGAGGAAATTGCATCGCATTGTCTGAGTAGGTGTCATTCTATTCTGGGGGGTGGGGTGGGGCA
GGACAGCAAGGGGGAGGATTGGGAAGACAATAGCAGGCATGCTGGGGATGCGGTGGGCTCTATGGCTTCT
GAGGCGGAAAGAACCAGCTGGGGCTCTAGGGGGTATCCCC
[124 nt withheld, positions 5711-5834]
C
[91 nt withheld, positions 5836-5926]
A
[49 nt withheld, positions 5928-5976]
CCTTTGACGTTGGAGTCCACGTTCTTT
[37 nt withheld, positions 6004-6040]
ACCCTATCTCGGTCTATTCTTTTGATTTATAAGGGATTTTGCCGATTTCGGCCTATTGGTTAAAAAATGA
GCTGATTTAACAAAAATTTAACGCGAATTAATTCTGTGGAATGTGTGTCAGTTAGGGTGTGGAAAGTCCC
CAGGCTCCCCAGCAGGCAGAAGTATGCAAAGCATGCATCTCAATTAGTCAGCAACCAGGTGTGGAAAGTC
CCCAGGCTCCCCAGCAGGCAGAAGTATGCAAAGCATGCATCTCAATTAGTCAGCAACCATAGTCCCGCCC
CTAACTCCGCCCATCCCGCCCCTAACTCCGCCCAGTTCCGCCCATTCTCCGCCCCATGGCTGACTAATTT
TTTTTATTTATGCAGAGGCCGAGGCCGCCTCTGCCTCTGAGCTATTCCAGAAGTAGTGAGGAGGCTTTTT
TGGAGGCCTAGGCTTTTGCAAAAAGCTCCCGGGAGCTTGTATATCCATTTTCGGATCTGATCAAGAGACA
GGATGAGGATCGTTTCGCATGATTGAACAAGATGGATTGCACGCAGGTTCTCCAGCCGCTTGGGTGGAGA
GGCTATTCGGCTATGACTGGGCACAACAGACAATCGGCTGCTCTGATGCCGCCGTGTTCCGGCTGTCAGC
GCAGGGGCGCCCGGTTCTTTTTGTCAAGACCGACCTGTCCGGTGCCCTGAATGAACTGCAGGACGAGGCA
GCGCGGCTATCGTGGCTGGCCACGACGGGCGTTCCTTGCGCAGCTGTGCTCGACGTTGTCACTGAAGCGG
GAAGGGACTGGCTGCTATTGGGCGAAGTGCCGGGGCAGGATCTCCTGTCATCTCACCTTGCTCCTGCCGA
GAAAGTATCCATCATGGCTGATGCAATGCGGCGGCTGCATACGCTTGATCCGGCTACCTGCCCATTCGAC
CACCAAGCGAAACATCGCATCGAGCGAGCACGTACTCGGATGGAAGCCGGTCTTGTCGATCAGGATGATC
TGGACGAAGAGCATCAGGGGCTCGCGCCAGCCGAACTGTTCGCCAGGCTCAAGGCGCGCATGCCCGACGG
CGAGGATCTCGTCGTGACCCATGGCGATGCCTGCTTGCCGAATATCATGGTGGAAAATGGCCGCTTTTCT
GGATTCATCGACTGTGGCCGGCTGGGTGTGGCGGACCGCTATCAGGACATAGCGTTGGCTACCCGTGATA
TTGCTGAAGAGCTTGGCGGCGAATGGGCTGACCGCTTCCTCGTGCTTTACGGTATCGCCGCTCCCGATTC
GCAGCGCATCGCCTTCTATCGCCTTCTTGACGAGTTCTTCTGAGCGGGACTCTGGGGTTCGAAATGACCG
ACCAAGCGACGCCCAACCTGCCATCACGAGATTTCGATTCCACCGCCGCCTTCTATGAAAGGTTGGGCTT
CGGAATCGTTTTCCGGGACGCCGGCTGGATGATCCTCCAGCGCGGGGATCTCATGCTGGAGTTCTTCGCC
CACCCCAACTTGTTTATTGCAGCTTATAATGGTTACAAATAAAGCAATAGCATCACAAATTTCACAAATA
AAGCATTTTTTTCACTGCATTCTAGTTGTGGTTTGTCCAAACTCATCAATGTATCTTATCATGTCTGTAT
ACCGTCGACCTCTAGCTAGAGCTTGGCGTAATCATGGTCATAGCTGTTTCCTGTGTGAAATTGTTATCCG
CTCACAATTCCACACAACATACGAGCCGGAAGCATAAAGTGTAAAGCCTGGGGTGCCTAATGAGTGAGCT
AACTCACATTAATTGCGTTGCGCTCACTGCCCGCTTTCCAGTCGGGAAACCTGTCGTGCCAGCTGCATTA
ATGAATCGGCCAACGCGCGGGGAGAGGCGGTTTGCGTATTGGGCGCTCTTCCGCTTCCTCGCTCACTGAC
TCGCTGCGCTCGGTCGTTCGGCTGCGGCGAGCGGTATCAGCTCACTCAAAGGCGGTAATACGGTTATCCA
CAGAATCAGGGGATAACGCAGGAAAGAACATGTGAGCAAAAGGCCAGCAAAAGGCCAGGAACCGTAAAAA
GGCCGCGTTGCTGGCGTTTTTCCATAGGCTCCGCCCCCCTGACGAGCATCACAAAAATCGACGCTCAAGT
CAGAGGTGGCGAAACCCGACAGGACTATAAAGATACCAGGCGTTTCCCCCTGGAAGCTCCCTCGTGCGCT
CTCCTGTTCCGACCCTGCCGCTTACCGGATACCTGTCCGCCTTTCTCCCTTCGGGAAGCGTGGCGCTTTC
TCATAGCTCACGCTGTAGGTATCTCAGTTCGGTGTAGGTCGTTCGCTCCAAGCTGGGCTGTGTGCACGAA
CCCCCCGTTCAGCCCGACCGCTGCGCCTTATCCGGTAACTATCGTCTTGAGTCCAACCCGGTAAGACACG
ACTTATCGCCACTGGCAGCAGCCACTGGTAACAGGATTAGCAGAGCGAGGTATGTAGGCGGTGCTACAGA
GTTCTTGAAGTGGTGGCCTAACTACGGCTACACTAGAAGAACAGTATTTGGTATCTGCGCTCTGCTGAAG
CCAGTTACCTTCGGAAAAAGAGTTGGTAGCTCTTGATCCGGCAAACAAACCACCGCTGGTAGCGGTGGTT
TTTTTGTTTGCAAGCAGCAGATTACGCGCAGAAAAAAAGGATCTCAAGAAGATCCTTTGATCTTTTCTAC
GGGGTCTGACGCTCAGTGGAACGAAAACTCACGTTAAGGGATTTTGGTCATGAGATTATCAAAAAGGATC
TTCACCTAGATCCTTTTAAATTAAAAATGAAGTTTTAAATCAATCTAAAGTATATATGAGTAAACTTGGT
CTGACAGTTACCAATGCTTAATCAGTGAGGCACCTATCTCAGCGATCTGTCTATTTCGTTCATCCATAGT
TGCCTGACTCCCCGTCGTGTAGATAACTACGATACGGGAGGGCTTACCATCTGGCCCCAGTGCTGCAATG
ATACCGCGAGACCCACGCTCACCGGCTCCAGATTTATCAGCAATAAACCAGCCAGCCGGAAGGGCCGAGC
GCAGAAGTGGTCCTGCAACTTTATCCGCCTCCATCCAGTCTATTAATTGTTGCCGGGAAGCTAGAGTAAG
TAGTTCGCCAGTTAATAGTTTGCGCAACGTTGTTGCCATTGCTACAGGCATCGTGGTGTCACGCTCGTCG
TTTGGTATGGCTTCATTCAGCTCCGGTTCCCAACGATCAAGGCGAGTTACATGATCCCCCATGTTGTGCA
AAAAAGCGGTTAGCTCCTTCGGTCCTCCGATCGTTGTCAGAAGTAAGTTGGCCGCAGTGTTATCACTCAT
GGTTATGGCAGCACTGCATAATTCTCTTACTGTCATGCCATCCGTAAGATGCTTTTCTGTGACTGGTGAG
TACTCAACCAAGTCATTCTGAGAATAGTGTATGCGGCGACCGAGTTGCTCTTGCCCGGCGTCAATACGGG
ATAATACCGCGCCACATAGCAGAACTTTAAAAGTGCTCATCATTGGAAAACGTTCTTCGGGGCGAAAACT
CTCAAGGATCTTACCGCTGTTGAGATCCAGTTCGATGTAACCCACTCGTGCACCCAACTGATCTTCAGCA
TCTTTTACTTTCACCAGCGTTTCTGGGTGAGCAAAAACAGGAAGGCAAAATGCCGCAAAAAAGGGAATAA
GGGCGACACGGAAATGTTGAATACTCATACTCTTCCTTTTTCAATATTATTGAAGCATTTATCAGGGTTA
TTGTCTCATGAGCGGATACATATTTGAATGTATTTAGAAAAATAAACAAATAGGGGTTCCGCGCACATTT
CCCCGAAAAGTGCCACCTGACGTC
