>Addgene plasmid #19273 | pCMV WS Full Myc (Wrn cDNA) | addgene partial sequence | sequence record 25083 | CMV-F 5'-CGCAAATGGGCGGTAGGCGTG-3'
NGGGGCNTTAGCAGAGCTCTCTGGCTACTAGAGAACCCACTGCTTACTGGCTTATCGAAATTAATACGAC
TCACTATAGGGAGACCCAAGCTGGCTAGCGTTTAAACGGGCCCTCTAGACTTGAGCGGCCGCTCTAGAAC
TAGTGGATCCCCCGGGCTGCAGGAATTCGGCACGAGAAAGTTAGTAAATGTGAGGCCTGTCTCGATGCCT
GGGTCCTGGGCTTTGGTTCTCAGTCCTCCATAAATCATCCTGCTGGAGGAGAAGACCCTTAGATCTGGCT
CTTCTCAGGGGCATTTTAAAGACAAATGAAAATAAAATGGAAACCACTTCACTACAGCGGAAATTTCCAG
AATGGATGTCTATGCAGAGTCAAAGATGTGCTACAGAAGAAAAGGCCTGCGTTCAGAAGAGTGTTCTTGA
AGATAATCTCCCATTCTTAGAATTCCCTGGATCCATTGTTTACAGTTATGAAGCTAGTGATTGCTCCTTC
CTGTCTGAAGACATTAGCATGCGTCTGTCTGATGGCGATGTGGTGGGATTTGACATGGAATGGCCGCCCA
TATACAAGCCAGGGAAACGAAGCAGAGTCGCAGTGATCCAGTTGTGTGTGTCTGAGAACAAATGTTACTT
GTTTCACATTTCTTCCATGTCAGTTTTCCCCCAGGGATTAAAAATGTTACTAGAAAACAAATCAATTAAG
AAGGCAGGGNTTGGGATTGAAGGGGACNAGTGGAAACTTCTGCGTGATTTTGACGTCAAGTTGGAGAGTT
TTGTGGAGCTGACGGATGTTGGCAATGAAAAG
